Addgene plasmid #146430: pAc5.1B-lambdaN-HA-DmGW182-delDUFdelRBD_G
Purpose: Insect Expression of DmGW182-delDUFdelRBD
Depositing lab: Elisa Izaurralde. Depositing organization: Max Planck Institute for Developmental Biology. Publication: A C-terminal silencing domain in GW182 is essential for miRNA function. Eulalio A, Helms S, Fritzsch C, Fauser M, Izaurralde E. RNA. 2009 Jun;15(6):1067-77. doi: 10.1261/rna.1605509. Epub 2009 Apr 21. PubMed 19383769.
Backbone
  Vector backbone: Unknown
  Vector type: Insect Expression
Growth in bacteria
  Bacterial resistance: Ampicillin, 100 μg/mL
  Growth temperature: 37°C
  Growth strain: DH5alpha
  Copy number: Low Copy
Gene/Insert
  Gene/Insert name: DmGW182-delDUFdelRBD
  Species: D. melanogaster (fly)
  Entrez Gene: gw (a.k.a. Dmel_CG31992, CG11484, CG31992, CG9905, Dmel\CG31992, GQ182, GW, GW182, Gw, Gw182, anon-EST:Posey205, dGW182, gw182)
  Cloning method: Unknown
Terms and licenses: Academic/Nonprofit Terms; Industry Terms: Not Available to Industry
Depositor comments: Plasmids from this collection were made available to the research community and donated after the lab closed. Please note that the sequence provided by the depositing laboratory may be theoretical/predicted or based on Sanger sequencing results. There may be discrepancies between sequencing results obtained by Addgene and the depositor sequence. If an Addgene verified sequence is not available, please contact before placing your order to request that our lab fully sequence the plasmid.
How to cite: pAc5.1B-lambdaN-HA-DmGW182-delDUFdelRBD_G was a gift from Elisa Izaurralde (Addgene plasmid # 146430 ; http://n2t.net/addgene:146430 ; RRID:Addgene_146430)
