[The description below was written by a language model from this plasmid's Addgene catalogue record and pLannotate feature annotations shown in this document.]
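Description:
pAc5.1B-lambdaN-HA-DmGW182-delDUFdelRBD_G is a 9,161 nt insect expression plasmid. The catalogue lists the backbone as unknown, although the name and the annotated parts point to a pAc5.1B-type vector. It is propagated in E. coli through a ColE1/pUC-type origin and selected with ampicillin via the AmpR (β-lactamase) gene and its bla promoter. The origin is annotated as a high-copy type, whereas the catalogue entry records the plasmid as low copy. Short annotated fragments of a tetracycline resistance gene and of SV40 large T antigen appear to be non-functional backbone remnants. No selectable marker for insect cells is annotated.

Expression is driven by the constitutive Drosophila melanogaster actin 5C (Ac5) promoter and terminated by an SV40 polyadenylation signal. The open reading frame begins with a short fragment of the bacteriophage lambda N protein. This is followed by an HA epitope (annotated as a fragment of a 3xHA tag) and then a roughly 3.7 kb portion of the D. melanogaster gw gene encoding GW182. As the name indicates, this variant lacks the DUF and RBD regions, but the record does not give the deletion boundaries. A vector-derived V5 tag lies downstream of the insert, and the record does not show whether it is translated in frame.

The lambda N peptide is commonly used to tether a fusion protein to reporter mRNAs carrying BoxB hairpins. Given the associated study on a C-terminal silencing domain of GW182 in miRNA function, the plasmid is likely intended for tethering and expression assays in Drosophila cultured cells, testing how loss of these domains affects silencing activity. The HA tag allows the protein to be detected.
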