Features (pLannotate 1.2.2; 11 found; start..end, strand, type, name):
     56..2568    +  promoter       Ac5 promoter: Drosophila melanogaster actin 5C promoter
   2589..2654    +  CDS            N (fragment): REGN_LAMBD - Experimental evidence at protein level: Swiss-Prot protein existence level 1. Plays a role as a transcriptional antitermination factor that allows the virus to initiate its lytic phase. Activates expression of the delayed viral early genes by modifying host RNA polymerase (RNAP) into a form that is resistant to termination signals. This antitermination function requires the host NusA protein which serves to stabilize the interaction between antitermination protein N and host RNA polymerase. From Escherichia phage lambda (Bacteriophage lambda).
   2682..2708    +  CDS            3xHA (fragment): three tandem HA epitope tags
   2709..6407    +  CDS            gw (fragment): GAWKY_DROME - Also known as GW182 From Drosophila melanogaster (Fruit fly).
   6446..6487    +  CDS            V5 tag: epitope tag from simian virus 5
   6587..6721    -  polyA_signal   SV40 poly(A) signal: SV40 polyadenylation signal
   6744..6828    -  CDS            large T antigen (fragment): large T antigen from SV40 (simian virus 40)
   6829..7299    +  CDS            TcR (fragment): tetracycline efflux protein; tet; confers resistance to tetracycline
   7343..7931    -  rep_origin     ori: high-copy-number ColE1/pMB1/pBR322/pUC origin of replication
   8102..8962    -  CDS            AmpR: β-lactamase; bla; confers resistance to ampicillin, carbenicillin, and related antibiotics
   8963..9067    -  promoter       AmpR promoter: bla
>Addgene plasmid #146430 | pAc5.1B-lambdaN-HA-DmGW182-delDUFdelRBD_G | depositor full sequence | sequence record 288875 | Full Sequence
CTTCAAGGAATTAATTCTATATTCTAAAAACACAAATGATACTTCTAAAAAAAATCATGAATGGCATCAA
CTCTGAATCAAATCTTTGCAGATGCACCTACTTCTCATTTCCACTGTCACATCATTTTTCCAGATCTCGC
TGCCTGTTATGTGGCCCACAAACCAAGACACGTTTTATGGCCATTAAAGCTGGCTGATCGTCGCCAAACA
CCAAATACATATCAATATGTACATTCGAGAAAGAAGCGATCAAAGAAGCGTCTTCGGGCGAGTAGGAGAA
TGCGGAGGAGAAGGAGAACGAGCTGATCTAGTATCTCTCCACAATCCAATGCCAACTGACCAACTGGCCA
TATTCGGAGCAATTTGAAGCCAATTTCCATCGCCTGGCGATCGCTCCATTCTTGGCTATATGTTTTTCAC
CGTTCCCGGGGCCATTTTCAAAGACTCGTCGGTAAGATAAGATTGTGTCACTCGCTGTCTCTCTTCATTT
GTCGAAGAATGCTGAGGAATTTCGCGATGACGTCGGCGAGTATTTTGAAGAATGAGAATAATTTGTATTT
ATACGAAAATCAGTTAGTGGAATTTTCTACAAAAACATGTTATCTATAGATAATTTTGTTGCAAAATATG
TTGACTATGACAAAGATTGTATGTATATACCTTTAATGTATTCTCATTTTCTTATGTATTTATAATGGCA
ATGATGATACTGATGATATTTTAAGATGATGCCAGACCACAGGCTGATTTCTGCGTCTTTTGCCGAACGC
AGTGCATGTGCGGTTGTTGTTTTTTGGAATAGTTTCAATTTTCGGACTGTCCGCTTTGATTTCAGTTTCT
TGGCTTATTCAAAAAGCAAAGTAAAGCCAAAAAAGCGAGATGGCAATACCAAATGCGGCAAAACGGTAGT
GGAAGGAAAGGGGTGCGGGGCAGCGGAAGGAAGGGTGGGGCGGGGCGTGGCGGGGTCTGTGGCTGGGCGC
GACGTCACCGACGTTGGAGCCACTCCTTTGACCATGTGTGCGTGTGTGTATTATTCGTGTCTCGCCACTC
GCCGGTTGTTTTTTTCTTTTTATCTCGCTCTCTCTAGCGCCATCTCGTACGCATGCTCAACGCACCGCAT
GTTGCCGTGTCCTTTATGCGTCATTTTGGCTCGAAATAGGCAATTATTTAAACAAAGATTAGTCAACGAA
AACGCTAAAATAAATAAGTCTACAATATGGTTACTTATTGCCATGTGTGTGCAGCCAACGATAGCAACAA
AAGCAACAACACAGTGGCTTTCCCTCTTTCACTTTTTGTTTGCAAGCGCGTGCGAGCAAGACGGCACGAC
CGGCAAACGCAATTACGCTGACAAAGAGCAGACGAAGTTTTGGCCGAAAAACATCAAGGCGCCTGATACG
AATGCATTTGCAATAACAATTGCGATATTTAATATTGTTTATGAAGCTGTTTGACTTCAAAACACACAAA
AAAAAAAATAAAACAAATTATTTGAAAGAGAATTAGGAATCGGACAGCTTATCGTTACGGGCTAACAGCA
CACCGAGACGAAATAGCTTACCTGACGTCACAGCCTCTGGAAGAACTGCCGCCAAGCAGAGAGAGAGAGA
AAAAGAGGGAGAGCAGCTTAGACCGCATGTGCTTGTGTGTGAGGCGTCTCTCTCTTCGTCTCCTGTTTGC
GCAAACGCATAGACTGCACTGAGAAAATCGATTACCTATTTTTTATGAATGAATATTTGCACTATTACTA
TTCAAAACTATTAAGATAGCAATCACATTCAATAGCCAAATACTATACCACCTGAGCGATGCAACGAAAT
GATCAATTTGAGCAAAAATGCTGCATATTTAGGACGGCATCATTATAGAAATGCTTCTTGCTGTGTACTT
TTCTCTCGTCTGGCAGCTGTTTCGCCGTTATTGTTAAAACCGGCTTAAGTTAGGTGTGTTTTCTACGACT
AGTGATGCCCCTACTAGAAGATGTGTGTTGCACAAATGTCCCTGAATAACCAATTTGAAGTGCAGATAGC
AGTAAACGTAAGCTAATATGAATATTATTTAACTGTAATGTTTTAATATCGCTGGACATTACTAATAAAC
CCACTATAAACACATGTACATATGTATGTTTTGGCATACAATGAGTAGTTGGGGAAAAAATGTGTAAAAG
CACCGTGACCATCACAGCATAAAGATAACCAGCTGAAGTATCGAATATGAGTAACCCCCAAATTGAATCA
CATGCCGCAACTGATAGGACCCATGGAAGTACACTCTTCATGGCGATATACAAGACACACACAAGCACGA
ACACCCAGTTGCGGAGGAAATTCTCCGTAAATGAAAACCCAATCGGCGAACAATTCATACCCATATATGG
TAAAAGTTTTGAACGCGACTTGAGAGCGGAGAGCATTGCGGCTGATAAGGTTTTAGCGCTAAGCGGGCTT
TATAAAACGGGCTGCGGGACCAGTTTTCATATCACTACCGTTTGAGTTCTTGTGCTGTGTGGATACTCCT
CCCGACACAAAGCCGCTCCATCAGCCAGCAGTCGTCTAATCCAGAGACCCCGGATCGGGGTACCCAACAT
GGACGCACAAACACGACGACGTGAGCGTCGCGCTGAGAAACAAGCTCAATGGAAAGCTGCAAACGGTGGA
TCTCCTCCAAGCTTGATGGCTTACCCATACGATGTTCCAGATTACGCTATGCGTGAAGCCCTTTTTTCCC
AAGATGGCTGGGGCTGTCAGCATGTTAACCAGGATACTAATTGGGAAGTTCCCAGTTCGCCAGAACCAGC
CAATAAGGATGCACCCGGTCCACCAATGTGGAAGCCAAGCATTAACAATGGTACTGATCTTTGGGAGTCC
AATTTGAGAAACGGAGGTCAGCCGGCCGCACAGCAAGTTCCAAAGCCGTCGTGGGGTCATACACCATCCT
CTAACTTAGGTGGAACATGGGGTGAGGACGACGATGGCGCCGATAGTAGTAGTGTGTGGACTGGAGGAGC
TGTTAGCAACGCGGGATCCGGAGCTGCAGTGGGAGTAAACCAAGCCGGAGTTAATGTCGGTCCAGGCGGT
GTTGTTTCGTCTGGCGGACCTCAGTGGGGACAAGGTGTCGTTGGCGTCGGACTTGGATCAACTGGAGGTA
ACGGGTCAAGCAATATAACTGGATCGTCTGGAGTCGCAACAGGTAGTAGCGGAAACTCCAGCAACGCTGG
TAACGGTTGGGGAGACCCTCGTGAAATACGCCCTTTGGGAGTTGGTGGCTCCATGGATATTCGAAATGTT
GAACATCGCGGCGGTAACGGTTCTGGAGCAACTTCGAGCGATCCACGAGACATTCGCATGATCGATCCGC
GTGACCCTATTCGAGGAGATCCCCGTGGAATATCTGGTCGTCTTAATGGGACCTCTGAAATGTGGGGTCA
TCATCCACAAATGTCCCATAACCAGTTGCAAGGTATCAACAAAATGGTTGGTCAAAGTGTAGCAACTGCC
AGCACCAGTGTCGGAACATCTGGCTCGGGCATCGGTCCTGGAGGTCCCGGTCCTAGTACAGTATCAGGCA
ATATCCCAACACAGTGGGGGCCTGCTCAACCGGTAAGCGTTGGTGTAAGTGGTCCCAAAGACATGTCAAA
ACAGATAAGTGGATGGGAGGAACCATCACCACCGCCTCAGCGTCGCAGTATTCCTAACTACGATGATGGT
ACATCGTTGTGGGGTCAGCAAACTCGTGTTCCCGCTGCAAGCGGTCACTGGAAAGACATGACTGATTCGA
TAGGTCGTAGTAGTCATCTCATGCGTGGCCAAAGCCAAACGGGAGGTATAGGAATAGCCGGCGTTGGAAA
TAGCAATGTTCCAGTGGGAGCCAATCCAAGTAATCCTATAAGCAGTGTAGTTGGACCTCAAGCCCGGATT
CCATCTGTGGGCGGCGTACAACACAAACCAGACGGCGGCGCTATGTGGGTGCATTCCGGCAATGTAGGTG
GCAGAAATAATGTTGCTGCTGTTACTACTTGGGGAGATGACACTCATAGCGTTAATGTCGGCGCTCCCAG
CAGTGGCAGTGTATCCAGCAACAATTGGGTTGATGACAAGTCCAACTCAACCTTGGCACAAAACTCTTGG
AGCGACCCGGCCCCTGTTGGAGTTAGTTGGGGCAATAAGCAAAGCAAACCGCCAAGCAATAGTGCTTCAT
CAGGTTGGAGCACTGCTGCGGGCGTGGTGGATGGGGTTGATCTAGGATCTGAGTGGAACACGCACGGGGG
GATTATTGGAAAATCTCAGCAACAACAAAAACTAGCGGGACTTAACGTGGGAATGGTGAACGTAATTAAC
GCGGAGATCATTAAGCAAAGCAAGCAATACAGGATCCTTGTCGAGAACGGCTTTAAAAAGGAAGATGTAG
AGCGGGCATTAGTGATTGCTAATATGAACATCGAAGAGGCAGCCGATATGCTCCGTGCCAACTCATCCCT
ATCAATGGATGGTTGGCGTCGACATGATGAGTCCCTTGGATCTTATGCCGACCACAATAGTTCAACAAGC
AGCGGTGGATTTGCTGGTCGTTACCCGGTCAACAGTGGACAACCTTCAATGTCCTTTCCTCATAATAACC
TTATGAATAACATGGGAGGTACCGCTGTTACTGGAGGTAACAACAATACAAACATGACAGCTTTACAGGT
GCAAAAGTATTTAAATCAAGGGCAACATGGTGTCGCTGTTGGACCGCAAGCCGTTGGTAATTCTTCAGCA
GTATCTGTCGGATTTGGTCAGAACACGTCTAACGCAGCAGTGGCAGGAGCAGCCTCTGTAAATATAGCAG
CAAATACAAACAACCAACCGTCTGGTCAGCAAATTCGCATGCTAGGCCAGCAAATTCAGTTGGCCATTCA
TAGTGGTTTCATATCTAGTCAGATATTGACTCAACCGCTAACTCAAACAACCCTTAACCTTTTAAACCAA
CTTCTTAGCAATATTAAGCATCTCCAGGCTGCGCAGCAATCCCTTACCCGCGGGGGAAATGTCAATCCAA
TGGCAGTGAATGTGGCTATATCTAAATACAAGCAGCAAATCCAGAATTTACAGAACCAGATAAATGCACA
ACAGGCTGTGTATGTAAAACAGCAAAATATGCAACCAACTTCACAACAACAACAGCCCCAACAACAGCAA
CTTCCTTCTGTTCATCTAAGTAACTCAGGCAACGACTATTTAAGAGGTCACGATGCAATAAATAATTTGC
AAAGCAACTTTTCTGAGCTCAATATTAATAAGCCAAGTGGATATCAAGGAGCGTCCAATCAACAATCCCG
ATTAAATCAGTGGAAGCTTCCAGTATTAGATAAGGAGATCAACTCTGACAGTACGGAATTTTCTCGTGCC
CCAGGTGCAACGAAACAAAATTTGACGGCCAACACAAGCAACATAAACTCTTTGGGTCTTCAAAACGATA
GTACATGGTCAACTGGACGCAGTATTGGTGACGGTTGGCCTGATCCCTCATCTGATGCCAATACCGGTAA
AAATTCACCGACTGATTTACCGCCACTAAGTTTATCGTCGTCTACATGGAGTTTTAATCCAAACCAAAAT
TATCCGAGTCACAGTTGGTCTGACAATAGTCAACAATGTACCGCCACTTCGGAGCTTTGGACAAGCCCGC
TAAATAAATCATCGTCTCGAGGTCCCCCGCCAGGATTGACTGCCAATTCAAATAAATCTGCAAATAGTAA
TGCGTCAACGCCAACAACTATTACCGGAGGTGCGAATGGATGGTTACAGCCTCGAAGTGGCGGTGTTCAA
ACCACAAACACTAATTGGACAGGTGGTAACACCACTTGGGGCCCACAAACTCCTTCCTCTACAAGCTCTA
GTGGAACTAGTGGTGGCAACGTCGGAGGCGTCGGCACTTCAGCCAATAATGCAAACAGTGGTTCTGCAGC
TTGTCTGTCCGGAAACAATAGCGGCAACGGAAACGGCAGCGCGAGCGGCGCCGGCAGCGGCAACAATGGC
AACAGTAGCTGCAACAACAGTGCCGCCGGGGGGGGCAGCAGCAGCAACAACACGATTACCACTGTAGCAA
ATTCGAATCTTGTTGGTTCTAGTGGCTCTGTCTCAAATTCCTCTGGCGTTACTGCTAACTCTAGTACTGT
TTCTGTAGTTAGTTGTACAGCGAGTGGGAATTCCATAAATGGGGCAGGTACTGCAAACAGTTCTGGTTCA
AAGAGTAGTGCAAACAATTTAGCTAGCGGCCAGTCTAGCGCTTCTAACTTAACTAATAGCACCAATTCAA
CATGGCGACAAACTAGCCAAAACCAAGCTCTTCAAAGTCAAAGCAGGCCATCAGGCAGAGAAGCTGACTT
TGATTATATATCTCTCGTTTATTCCATTGTTGATGATTAAGCGGCCGCTCGAGTCTAGAGGGCCCGCGGT
TCGAAGGTAAGCCTATCCCTAACCCTCTCCTCGGTCTCGATTCTACGCGTACCGGTCATCATCACCATCA
CCATTGAGTTTAAACCCGCTGATCAGCCTCGACTGTGCCTTCTAAGGCCTGAGCTCGCTGATCAGCCTCG
ATCGAGGATCCAGACATGATAAGATACATTGATGAGTTTGGACAAACCACAACTAGAATGCAGTGAAAAA
AATGCTTTATTTGTGAAATTTGTGATGCTATTGCTTTATTTGTAACCATTATAAGCTGCAATAAACAAGT
TAACAACAACAATTGCATTCATTTTATGTTTCAGGTTCAGGGGGAGGTGTGGGAGGTTTTTTAAAGCAAG
TAAAACCTCTACAAATGTGGTATGGCTGATTATGATCAGTCGACCGATGCCCTTGAGAGCCTTCAACCCA
GTCAGCTCCTTCCGGTGGGCGCGGGGCATGACTATCGTCGCCGCACTTATGACTGTCTTCTTTATCATGC
AACTCGTAGGACAGGTGCCGGCAGCGCTCTGGGTCATTTTCGGCGAGGACCGCTTTCGCTGGAGCGCGAC
GATGATCGGCCTGTCGCTTGCGGTATTCGGAATCTTGCACGCCCTCGCTCAAGCCTTCGTCACTGGTCCC
GCCACCAAACGTTTCGGCGAGAAGCAGGCCATTATCGCCGGCATGGCGGCCGACGCGCTGGGCTACGTCT
TGCTGGCGTTCGCGACGCGAGGCTGGATGGCCTTCCCCATTATGATTCTTCTCGCTTCCGGCGGCATCGG
GATGCCCGCGTTGCAGGCCATGCTGTCCAGGCAGGTAGATGACGACCATCAGGGACAGCTTCAAGGATCG
CTCGCGGCTCTTACCAGCCAGCAAAAGGCCAGGAACCGTAAAAAGGCCGCGTTGCTGGCGTTTTTCCATA
GGCTCCGCCCCCCTGACGAGCATCACAAAAATCGACGCTCAAGTCAGAGGTGGCGAAACCCGACAGGACT
ATAAAGATACCAGGCGTTTCCCCCTGGAAGCTCCCTCGTGCGCTCTCCTGTTCCGACCCTGCCGCTTACC
GGATACCTGTCCGCCTTTCTCCCTTCGGGAAGCGTGGCGCTTTCTCAATGCTCACGCTGTAGGTATCTCA
GTTCGGTGTAGGTCGTTCGCTCCAAGCTGGGCTGTGTGCACGAACCCCCCGTTCAGCCCGACCGCTGCGC
CTTATCCGGTAACTATCGTCTTGAGTCCAACCCGGTAAGACACGACTTATCGCCACTGGCAGCAGCCACT
GGTAACAGGATTAGCAGAGCGAGGTATGTAGGCGGTGCTACAGAGTTCTTGAAGTGGTGGCCTAACTACG
GCTACACTAGAAGGACAGTATTTGGTATCTGCGCTCTGCTGAAGCCAGTTACCTTCGGAAAAAGAGTTGG
TAGCTCTTGATCCGGCAAACAAACCACCGCTGGTAGCGGTGGTTTTTTTGTTTGCAAGCAGCAGATTACG
CGCAGAAAAAAAGGATCTCAAGAAGATCCTTTGATCTTTTCTACGGGGTCTGACGCTCAGTGGAACGAAA
ACTCACGTTAAGGGATTTTGGTCATGAGATTATCAAAAAGGATCTTCACCTAGATCCTTTTAAATTAAAA
ATGAAGTTTTAAATCAATCTAAAGTATATATGAGTAAACTTGGTCTGACAGTTACCAATGCTTAATCAGT
GAGGCACCTATCTCAGCGATCTGTCTATTTCGTTCATCCATAGTTGCCTGACTCCCCGTCGTGTAGATAA
CTACGATACGGGAGGGCTTACCATCTGGCCCCAGTGCTGCAATGATACCGCGAGACCCACGCTCACCGGC
TCCAGATTTATCAGCAATAAACCAGCCAGCCGGAAGGGCCGAGCGCAGAAGTGGTCCTGCAACTTTATCC
GCCTCCATCCAGTCTATTAATTGTTGCCGGGAAGCTAGAGTAAGTAGTTCGCCAGTTAATAGTTTGCGCA
ACGTTGTTGCCATTGCTGCAGGCATCGTGGTGTCACGCTCGTCGTTTGGTATGGCTTCATTCAGCTCCGG
TTCCCAACGATCAAGGCGAGTTACATGATCCCCCATGTTGTGCAAAAAAGCGGTTAGCTCCTTCGGTCCT
CCGATCGTTGTCAGAAGTAAGTTGGCCGCAGTGTTATCACTCATGGTTATGGCAGCACTGCATAATTCTC
TTACTGTCATGCCATCCGTAAGATGCTTTTCTGTGACTGGTGAGTACTCAACCAAGTCATTCTGAGAATA
GTGTATGCGGCGACCGAGTTGCTCTTGCCCGGCGTCAACACGGGATAATACCGCGCCACATAGCAGAACT
TTAAAAGTGCTCATCATTGGAAAACGTTCTTCGGGGCGAAAACTCTCAAGGATCTTACCGCTGTTGAGAT
CCAGTTCGATGTAACCCACTCGTGCACCCAACTGATCTTCAGCATCTTTTACTTTCACCAGCGTTTCTGG
GTGAGCAAAAACAGGAAGGCAAAATGCCGCAAAAAAGGGAATAAGGGCGACACGGAAATGTTGAATACTC
ATACTCTTCCTTTTTCAATATTATTGAAGCATTTATCAGGGTTATTGTCTCATGAGCGGATACATATTTG
AATGTATTTAGAAAAATAAACAAATAGGGGTTCCGCGCACATTTCCCCGAAAAGTGCCACCTGACGTCTA
AGAAACCATTATTATCATGACATTAACCTATAAAAATAGGCGTATCACGAGGCCCTTTCGT
